Addgene plasmid #118278: pAAV-CamkII-bPac(WT)-mCherry-minWPRE.sbd
Purpose: Expresses bPAC(WT)-mCherry under a minimal CamKII Promoter
Depositing lab: Dietmar Schmitz. Depositing organization: Charite Universitaetsmedizin Berlin. Publication: Potassium channel-based optogenetic silencing. Bernal Sierra YA, Rost BR, Pofahl M, Fernandes AM, Kopton RA, Moser S, Holtkamp D, Masala N, Beed P, Tukker JJ, Oldani S, Bonigk W, Kohl P, Baier H, Schneider-Warme F, Hegemann P, Beck H, Seifert R, Schmitz D. Nat Commun. 2018 Nov 5;9(1):4611. doi: 10.1038/s41467-018-07038-8. PubMed 30397200.
Backbone
  Vector backbone: CW3SL
  Backbone manufacturer: Bong-Kiun Kaang
  Backbone size w/o insert (bp): 3771
  Total vector size (bp): 5591
  Vector type: AAV
Growth in bacteria
  Bacterial resistance: Ampicillin, 100 μg/mL
  Growth temperature: 37°C
  Growth strain: XL10 Gold
  Copy number: Unknown
Gene/Insert
  Gene/Insert name: bPAC(WT)
  Species: Beggiatoa sp.
  Insert size (bp): 1055
  GenBank ID: GU461307.1
  Promoter: CamKII
  Tag / fusion protein: myc (C terminal on insert); mCherry (C terminal on insert)
  Cloning method: Gibson Cloning
  Sequencing primers: 5′ GTTCTCCGTTTGCACTCAGGA; 3′ CGTATCCACATAGCGTAAAAGGAGCAA
Terms and licenses: Academic/Nonprofit Terms; Industry Terms: Not Available to Industry
How to cite: pAAV-CamkII-bPac(WT)-mCherry-minWPRE.sbd was a gift from Dietmar Schmitz (Addgene plasmid # 118278 ; http://n2t.net/addgene:118278 ; RRID:Addgene_118278)
