[The description below was written by a language model from this plasmid's Addgene catalogue record and pLannotate feature annotations shown in this document.]
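Description:
pAAV-CamkII-bPac(WT)-mCherry-minWPRE.sbd is an adeno-associated virus transfer plasmid of about 5.6 kb, built on the compact CW3SL backbone. It delivers a light-activated adenylyl cyclase to neurons. In bacteria it is maintained through a high-copy ColE1/pUC-type origin and selected with ampicillin via the bla gene and its native promoter. An f1 phage origin is also present, along with short remnants of pBR322 bom and rop sequences. AAV2 inverted terminal repeats flank the expression cassette and allow it to be packaged into recombinant AAV particles. The annotation finds the downstream ITR intact, but the upstream one is detected only as two short fragments.

Between the ITRs, a short (minimal) fragment of the mouse CaMKIIα promoter, commonly used to bias expression towards excitatory neurons, drives wild-type bPAC, the photoactivated adenylyl cyclase from Beggiatoa sp. According to the catalogue fields, bPAC carries a C-terminal myc tag followed by mCherry. The feature table does not annotate bPAC or the myc tag, although the unannotated stretch between the promoter and mCherry is consistent with their position. The fusion lets expressing cells be identified by red fluorescence. Downstream lie a truncated WPRE, detected as two fragments, which enhances transcript stability and expression, and a shortened SV40 polyadenylation signal. These minimised elements match the "minWPRE" in the name and save packaging capacity. The construct expresses a blue-light-driven source of cAMP in neurons. The associated publication concerns potassium channel-based optogenetic silencing, but the record does not state this plasmid's specific role in that work.
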