Features (pLannotate 1.2.2; 17 found; start..end, strand, type, name):
     12..39      +  repeat_region  AAV2 ITR (fragment): inverted terminal repeat of adeno-associated virus serotype 2 inverted
     68..95      +  repeat_region  AAV2 ITR (fragment): inverted terminal repeat of adeno-associated virus serotype 2 inverted
    149..513     +  promoter       CaMKII promoter (fragment): promoter for the mouse calcium/calmodulin-dependent kinase II α subunit
    521..541     -  misc_feature   MCS (fragment): pBluescript multiple cloning site
   1686..2392    +  CDS            mCherry (fragment): monomeric derivative of DsRed fluorescent protein (Shaner et al., 2004) mammalian codon-optimized
   2410..2567    +  misc_feature   WPRE (fragment): woodchuck hepatitis virus posttranscriptional regulatory element
   2573..2657    +  misc_feature   WPRE (fragment): woodchuck hepatitis virus posttranscriptional regulatory element
   2656..2699    -  polyA_signal   SV40 poly(A) signal (fragment): SV40 polyadenylation signal
   2703..2770    -  polyA_signal   SV40 poly(A) signal (fragment): SV40 polyadenylation signal
   2843..2983    +  repeat_region  AAV2 ITR: inverted terminal repeat of adeno-associated virus serotype 2 inverted
   2988..3039    -  misc_feature   bom (fragment): basis of mobility region from pBR322
   3058..3513    +  rep_origin     f1 ori (sequence partly withheld): f1 bacteriophage origin of replication; arrow indicates direction of (+) strand synthesis
   3514..3563    -  misc_feature   bom (fragment): basis of mobility region from pBR322
   3665..3700    -  CDS            rop (fragment): Rop protein, which maintains plasmids at low copy number; rop
   3795..3899    +  promoter       AmpR promoter: bla
   3900..4760    +  CDS            AmpR: β-lactamase; bla; confers resistance to ampicillin, carbenicillin, and related antibiotics
   4931..5519    +  rep_origin     ori: high-copy-number ColE1/pMB1/pBR322/pUC origin of replication
>Addgene plasmid #118278 | pAAV-CamkII-bPac(WT)-mCherry-minWPRE.sbd | addgene full sequence | sequence record 247042 | Addgene NGS Result
CCTGCAGGCAGCTGCGCGCTCGCTCGCTCACTGAGGCCGCCCGGGCGTCGGGCGACCTTTGGTCGCCCGG
CCTCAGTGAGCGAGCGAGCGCGCAGAGAGGGAGTGGCCAACTCCATCACTAGGGGTTCCTGCGGCCGCAG
ATGCTGCACACTTGTGGACTAAGTTTGTTCGCATCCCCTTCTCCAACCCCCTCAGTACATCACCCTGGGG
GAACAGGGTCCACTTGCTCCTGGGCCCACACAGTCCTGCAGTATTGTGTATATAAGGCCAGGGCAAAGAG
GAGCAGGTTTTAAAGTGAAAGGCAGGCAGGTGTTGGGGAGGCAGTTACCGGGGCAACGGGAACAGGGCGT
TTCGGAGGTGGTTGCCATGGGGACCTGGATGCTGACGAAGGCTCGCGAGGCTGTGAGCAGCCACAGTGCC
CTGCTCAGAAGCCCCAAGCTCGTCAGTCAAGCCGGTTCTCCGTTTGCACTCAGGAGCACGGGCAGGCGAG
TGGCCCCTAGTTCTGGGGGCAGCGTGAAAAGACGGTATCGATAAGCTTGATTCGAGCTAGCATGATGAAG
CGGCTGGTGTACATCAGCAAGATCAGCGGCCACCTGAGCCTGGAAGAGATCCAGCGGATCGGCAAGGTGT
CCATCAAGAACAACCAGCGGGACAACATCACCGGCGTGCTGCTGTACCTGCAGGGCCTGTTCTTCCAGAT
CCTGGAAGGCGAGAACGAGAAGGTGGACAAGCTGTACAAGAAAATCCTGGTGGACGACCGGCACACCAAC
ATCCTGTGCCTGAAAACCGAGTACGACATCACCGACCGGATGTTCCCCAACTGGGCCATGAAAACCATCA
ACCTGAACGAGAACAGCGAGCTGATGATCCAGCCCATCAAGAGCCTGCTGCAGACCATCACCCAGAGCCA
CCGGGTGCTGGAAAAGTACATGCCCGCCAGAGTGATCTACCTGATCAACCAGGGCATCAACCCCCTGACC
GTGGAGCCCCAGCTGGTCGAGAAGATCATCTTCTTCAGCGACATCCTGGCCTTCAGCACCCTGACCGAGA
AGCTGCCCGTGAACGAGGTGGTCATCCTGGTCAACCGGTACTTCAGCATCTGCACCCGGATCATCAGCGC
CTACGGCGGCGAAGTGACCAAGTTCATCGGCGACTGCGTGATGGCCAGCTTCACCAAAGAGCAGGGCGAC
GCCGCCATCCGGACCAGCCTGGACATCATCTCCGAGCTGAAGCAGCTGCGGCACCACGTGGAGGCCACCA
ACCCCCTGCACCTGCTGTACACCGGCATCGGCCTGAGCTACGGCCACGTGATCGAGGGCAACATGGGCAG
CAGCCTGAAGATGGACCACACCCTGCTGGGGGACGCCGTGAACGTGGCCGCCAGGCTGGAAGCCCTGACA
AGACAGCTGCCCTACGCCCTGGCCTTTACAGCCGGCGTGAAGAAGTGCTGCCAGGCCCAGTGGACCTTCA
TCAACCTGGGAGCCCACCAGGTCAAGGGCAAGCAGGAAGCCATCGAGGTCTACACCGTGAATGAGGCCCA
GAAGTACTACGACACCCTGCAGATCACCCAGCTGATCCGGCAGACCCTGGAAAACGACAAGCCGCGGACG
TACGAGCAAAAGCTGATCTCGGAGGAGGACCTGAAGGGATCGCACCACCATCACCACCATGCAGCTAGAT
CTGCCGTGAGCAAGGGCGAGGAGGATAACATGGCCATCATCAAGGAGTTCATGCGCTTCAAGGTGCACAT
GGAGGGCTCCGTGAACGGCCACGAGTTCGAGATCGAGGGCGAGGGCGAGGGCCGCCCCTACGAGGGCACC
CAGACCGCCAAGCTGAAGGTGACCAAGGGTGGCCCCCTGCCCTTCGCCTGGGACATCCTGTCCCCTCAGT
TCATGTACGGCTCCAAGGCCTACGTGAAGCACCCCGCCGACATCCCCGACTACTTGAAGCTGTCCTTCCC
CGAGGGCTTCAAGTGGGAGCGCGTGATGAACTTCGAGGACGGCGGCGTGGTGACCGTGACCCAGGACTCC
TCCCTGCAGGACGGCGAGTTCATCTACAAGGTGAAGCTGCGCGGCACCAACTTCCCCTCCGACGGCCCCG
TAATGCAGAAGAAGACCATGGGCTGGGAGGCCTCCTCCGAGCGGATGTACCCCGAGGACGGCGCCCTGAA
GGGCGAGATCAAGCAGAGGCTGAAGCTGAAGGACGGCGGCCACTACGACGCTGAGGTCAAGACCACCTAC
AAGGCCAAGAAGCCCGTGCAGCTGCCCGGCGCCTACAACGTCAACATCAAGTTGGACATCACCTCCCACA
ACGAGGACTACACCATCGTGGAACAGTACGAACGCGCCGAGGGCCGCCACTCCACCGGCGGCATGGACGA
GCTGTACAAGTAATTAATTAACTCGAGATAATCAACCTCTGGATTACAAAATTTGTGAAAGATTGACTGG
TATTCTTAACTATGTTGCTCCTTTTACGCTATGTGGATACGCTGCTTTAATGCCTTTGTATCATGCTATT
GCTTCCCGTATGGCTTTCATTTTCTCCTCCTTGTATAAATCCTGGTTAGTTCTTGCCACGGCGGAACTCA
TCGCCGCCTGCCTTGCCCGCTGCTGGACAGGGGCTCGGCTGTTGGGCACTGACAATTCCGTGGTGTTTAT
TTGTGAAATTTGTGATGCTATTGCTTTATTTGTAACCATCTAGCTTTATTTGTGAAATTTGTGATGCTAT
TGCTTTATTTGTAACCATTATAAGCTGCAATAAACAAGTTAACAACAACAATTGCATTCATTTTATGTTT
CAGGTTCAGGGGGAGATGTGGGAGGTTTTTTAAAGCGGCCGCAGGAACCCCTAGTGATGGAGTTGGCCAC
TCCCTCTCTGCGCGCTCGCTCGCTCACTGAGGCCGGGCGACCAAAGGTCGCCCGACGCCCGGGCTTTGCC
CGGGCGGCCTCAGTGAGCGAGCGAGCGCGCAGCTGCCTGCAGGGGCGCCTGATGCGGTATTTTCTCCTTA
CGCATCTGTGCGGTATTTCACACCGCATA
[95 nt withheld, positions 3040-3134]
T
[46 nt withheld, positions 3136-3181]
C
[141 nt withheld, positions 3183-3323]
CCTTTGACGTTGGAGTCCACGTTCTTT
[37 nt withheld, positions 3351-3387]
ACTCTATCTCGGGCTATTCTTTTGATTTATAAGGGATTTTGCCGATTTCGGTCTATTGGTTAAAAAATGA
GCTGATTTAACAAAAATTTAACGCGAATTTTAACAAAATATTAACGTTTACAATTTTATGGTGCACTCTC
AGTACAATCTGCTCTGATGCCGCATAGTTAAGCCAGCCCCGACACCCGCCAACACCCGCTGACGCGCCCT
GACGGGCTTGTCTGCTCCCGGCATCCGCTTACAGACAAGCTGTGACCGTCTCCGGGAGCTGCATGTGTCA
GAGGTTTTCACCGTCATCACCGAAACGCGCGAGACGAAAGGGCCTCGTGATACGCCTATTTTTATAGGTT
AATGTCATGATAATAATGGTTTCTTAGACGTCAGGTGGCACTTTTCGGGGAAATGTGCGCGGAACCCCTA
TTTGTTTATTTTTCTAAATACATTCAAATATGTATCCGCTCATGAGACAATAACCCTGATAAATGCTTCA
ATAATATTGAAAAAGGAAGAGTATGAGTATTCAACATTTCCGTGTCGCCCTTATTCCCTTTTTTGCGGCA
TTTTGCCTTCCTGTTTTTGCTCACCCAGAAACGCTGGTGAAAGTAAAAGATGCTGAAGATCAGTTGGGTG
CACGAGTGGGTTACATCGAACTGGATCTCAACAGCGGTAAGATCCTTGAGAGTTTTCGCCCCGAAGAACG
TTTTCCAATGATGAGCACTTTTAAAGTTCTGCTATGTGGCGCGGTATTATCCCGTATTGACGCCGGGCAA
GAGCAACTCGGTCGCCGCATACACTATTCTCAGAATGACTTGGTTGAGTACTCACCAGTCACAGAAAAGC
ATCTTACGGATGGCATGACAGTAAGAGAATTATGCAGTGCTGCCATAACCATGAGTGATAACACTGCGGC
CAACTTACTTCTGACAACGATCGGAGGACCGAAGGAGCTAACCGCTTTTTTGCACAACATGGGGGATCAT
GTAACTCGCCTTGATCGTTGGGAACCGGAGCTGAATGAAGCCATACCAAACGACGAGCGTGACACCACGA
TGCCTGTAGCAATGGCAACAACGTTGCGCAAACTATTAACTGGCGAACTACTTACTCTAGCTTCCCGGCA
ACAATTAATAGACTGGATGGAGGCGGATAAAGTTGCAGGACCACTTCTGCGCTCGGCCCTTCCGGCTGGC
TGGTTTATTGCTGATAAATCTGGAGCCGGTGAGCGTGGGTCTCGCGGTATCATTGCAGCACTGGGGCCAG
ATGGTAAGCCCTCCCGTATCGTAGTTATCTACACGACGGGGAGTCAGGCAACTATGGATGAACGAAATAG
ACAGATCGCTGAGATAGGTGCCTCACTGATTAAGCATTGGTAACTGTCAGACCAAGTTTACTCATATATA
CTTTAGATTGATTTAAAACTTCATTTTTAATTTAAAAGGATCTAGGTGAAGATCCTTTTTGATAATCTCA
TGACCAAAATCCCTTAACGTGAGTTTTCGTTCCACTGAGCGTCAGACCCCGTAGAAAAGATCAAAGGATC
TTCTTGAGATCCTTTTTTTCTGCGCGTAATCTGCTGCTTGCAAACAAAAAAACCACCGCTACCAGCGGTG
GTTTGTTTGCCGGATCAAGAGCTACCAACTCTTTTTCCGAAGGTAACTGGCTTCAGCAGAGCGCAGATAC
CAAATACTGTTCTTCTAGTGTAGCCGTAGTTAGGCCACCACTTCAAGAACTCTGTAGCACCGCCTACATA
CCTCGCTCTGCTAATCCTGTTACCAGTGGCTGCTGCCAGTGGCGATAAGTCGTGTCTTACCGGGTTGGAC
TCAAGACGATAGTTACCGGATAAGGCGCAGCGGTCGGGCTGAACGGGGGGTTCGTGCACACAGCCCAGCT
TGGAGCGAACGACCTACACCGAACTGAGATACCTACAGCGTGAGCTATGAGAAAGCGCCACGCTTCCCGA
AGGGAGAAAGGCGGACAGGTATCCGGTAAGCGGCAGGGTCGGAACAGGAGAGCGCACGAGGGAGCTTCCA
GGGGGAAACGCCTGGTATCTTTATAGTCCTGTCGGGTTTCGCCACCTCTGACTTGAGCGTCGATTTTTGT
GATGCTCGTCAGGGGGGCGGAGCCTATGGAAAAACGCCAGCAACGCGGCCTTTTTACGGTTCCTGGCCTT
TTGCTGGCCTTTTGCTCACATGT
